>Addgene plasmid #180338 | pCMV_SEPT9_i1 S22A S23A-msfGFP | addgene full sequence | sequence record 358058 | Addgene NGS Result
TAGTTATTAATAGTAATCAATTACGGGGTCATTAGTTCATAGCCCATATATGGAGTTCCGCGTTACATAA
CTTACGGTAAATGGCCCGCCTGGCTGACCGCCCAACGACCCCCGCCCATTGACGTCAATAATGACGTATG
TTCCCATAGTAACGCCAATAGGGACTTTCCATTGACGTCAATGGGTGGAGTATTTACGGTAAACTGCCCA
CTTGGCAGTACATCAAGTGTATCATATGCCAAGTACGCCCCCTATTGACGTCAATGACGGTAAATGGCCC
GCCTGGCATTATGCCCAGTACATGACCTTATGGGACTTTCCTACTTGGCAGTACATCTACGTATTAGTCA
TCGCTATTACCATGGTGATGCGGTTTTGGCAGTACATCAATGGGCGTGGATAGCGGTTTGACTCACGGGG
ATTTCCAAGTCTCCACCCCATTGACGTCAATGGGAGTTTGTTTTGGCACCAAAATCAACGGGACTTTCCA
AAATGTCGTAACAACTCCGCCCCATTGACGCAAATGGGCGGTAGGCGTGTACGGTGGGAGGTCTATATAA
GCAGAGCTGGTTTAGTGAACCGTCAGATCCGCTAGCATGAAGAAGTCTTACTCAGGAGGCACGCGGACCT
CCAGTGGCCGGCTCCGGAGGCTTGGTGACGCCGCCGGCCCAGCCTTGAAAAGATCTTTTGAGGTCGAGGA
GGTCGAGACACCCAACTCCACCCCACCCCGGAGGGTCCAGACTCCCCTACTCCGAGCCACTGTGGCCAGC
TCCACCCAGAAATTCCAGGACCTGGGCGTGAAGAACTCAGAACCCTCGGCCCGCCATGTGGACTCCCTAA
GCCAACGCTCCCCCAAGGCGTCCCTGCGGAGGGTGGAGCTCTCGGGCCCCAAGGCGGCCGAGCCGGTGTC
CCGGCGCACTGAGCTGTCCATTGACATCTCGTCCAAGCAGGTGGAGAACGCCGGGGCCATCGGCCCGTCC
CGGTTCGGGCTCAAGAGGGCCGAGGTGTTGGGCCACAAGACGCCAGAACCGGCCCCTCGGAGGACGGAGA
TCACCATCGTCAAACCCCAGGAGTCAGCCCACCGGAGGATGGAGCCCCCTGCCTCCAAGGTCCCCGAGGT
GCCCACTGCCCCTGCCACCGACGCAGCCCCCAAGAGGGTGGAGATCCAGATGCCCAAGCCTGCTGAGGCG
CCCACCGCCCCCAGCCCAGCCCAGACCTTGGAGAATTCAGAGCCTGCCCCTGTGTCTCAGCTGCAGAGCA
GGCTGGAGCCCAAGCCCCAGCCCCCTGTGGCTGAGGCTACACCCCGGAGCCAGGAGGCCACTGAGGCGGC
TCCCAGCTGCGTTGGCGACATGGCCGACACCCCCAGAGATGCCGGGCTCAAGCAGGCGCCTGCATCACGG
AACGAGAAGGCCCCGGTGGACTTCGGCTACGTGGGGATTGACTCCATCCTGGAGCAGATGCGCCGGAAGG
CCATGAAGCAGGGCTTCGAGTTCAACATCATGGTGGTCGGGCAGAGCGGCTTGGGTAAATCCACCTTAAT
CAACACCCTCTTCAAATCCAAAATCAGCCGGAAGTCGGTGCAGCCCACCTCAGAGGAGCGCATCCCCAAG
ACCATCGAGATCAAGTCCATCACGCACGATATTGAGGAGAAAGGCGTCCGGATGAAGCTGACAGTGATTG
ACACACCAGGGTTCGGGGACCACATCAACAACGAGAACTGCTGGCAGCCCATCATGAAGTTCATCAATGA
CCAGTACGAGAAATACCTGCAGGAGGAGGTCAACATCAACCGCAAGAAGCGCATCCCGGACACCCGCGTC
CACTGCTGCCTCTACTTCATCCCCGCCACCGGCCACTCCCTCAGGCCCCTGGACATCGAGTTTATGAAAC
GCCTGAGCAAGGTGGTCAACATCGTCCCTGTCATCGCCAAGGCGGACACACTCACCCTGGAGGAGAGGGT
CCACTTCAAACAGCGGATCACCGCAGACCTGCTGTCCAACGGCATCGACGTGTACCCCCAGAAGGAATTT
GATGAGGACTCGGAGGACCGGCTGGTGAACGAGAAGTTCCGGGAGATGATCCCATTTGCTGTGGTGGGCA
GTGACCACGAGTACCAGGTCAACGGCAAGAGGATCCTTGGGAGGAAGACCAAGTGGGGTACCATCGAAGT
TGAAAACACCACACACTGTGAGTTTGCCTACCTGCGGGACCTTCTCATCAGGACGCACATGCAGAACATC
AAGGACATCACCAGCAGCATCCACTTCGAGGCGTACCGTGTGAAGCGCCTCAACGAGGGCAGCAGCGCCA
TGGCCAACGGCGTGGAGGAGAAGGAGCCAGAAGCCCCAGAGATGGTGTCCAAGGGCGAGGAGCTGTTCAC
CGGCGTGGTGCCCATCCTGGTGGAGCTGGATGGCGACGTGAACGGCCACAAGTTCAGCGTGCGCGGCGAG
GGCGAGGGCGACGCCACCAACGGCAAGCTGACCCTGAAGTTCATCTGCACCACCGGCAAGCTGCCCGTGC
CCTGGCCCACCCTGGTGACCACCCTGACCTACGGCGTGCAGTGCTTCAGCCGCTACCCCGATCACATGAA
GCAGCACGATTTCTTCAAGAGCGCCATGCCCGAGGGCTACGTGCAGGAGCGCACCATCAGCTTCAAGGAT
GACGGCACCTACAAGACCCGCGCCGAGGTGAAGTTCGAGGGCGATACCCTGGTGAACCGCATCGAGCTGA
AGGGCATCGATTTCAAGGAGGATGGCAACATCCTGGGCCACAAGCTGGAGTACAACTTCAACAGCCACAA
CGTGTACATCACCGCCGATAAGCAGAAGAACGGCATCAAGGCCAACTTCAAGATCCGCCACAATGTGGAG
GATGGCTCCGTGCAGCTGGCCGATCACTACCAGCAGAACACCCCCATCGGCGACGGCCCAGTGCTGCTGC
CCGATAACCACTACCTGAGCACCCAGAGCAAGCTGTCCAAGGACCCCAACGAGAAGCGCGATCACATGGT
GCTGCTGGAGTTCGTGACCGCCGCCGGCATCACCCTGGGCATGGATGAGCTGTACAAGTAAGGATCCACC
GGATCTAGATAACTGATCATAATCAGCCATACCACATTTGTAGAGGTTTTACTTGCTTTAAAAAACCTCC
CACACCTCCCCCTGAACCTGAAACATAAAATGAATGCAATTGTTGTTGTTAACTTGTTTATTGCAGCTTA
TAATGGTTACAAATAAAGCAATAGCATCACAAATTTCACAAATAAAGCATTTTTTTCACTGCATTCTAGT
TGTGGTTTGTCCAAACTCATCAATGTATCTTAACGCGTAAATTGTAAGCGTTAATATTTTGTTAAAATTC
GCGTTAAATTTTTGTTAAATCAGCTCATTTTTTAACCAATAGGCCGAAATCGGCAAAATCCCTTATAAAT
CAAAAGAATAGACCGAGATAGGGT
[37 nt withheld, positions 3455-3491]
AAAGAACGTGGACTCCAACGTCAAAGG
[49 nt withheld, positions 3519-3567]
T
[91 nt withheld, positions 3569-3659]
G
[124 nt withheld, positions 3661-3784]
CAGGTGGCACTTTTCGGGGAAATGTGCGCGGAACCCCTATTTGTTTATTTTTCTAAATACATTCAAATAT
GTATCCGCTCATGAGACAATAACCCTGATAAATGCTTCAATAATATTGAAAAAGGAAGAGTCCTGAGGCG
GAAAGAACCAGCTGTGGAATGTGTGTCAGTTAGGGTGTGGAAAGTCCCCAGGCTCCCCAGCAGGCAGAAG
TATGCAAAGCATGCATCTCAATTAGTCAGCAACCAGGTGTGGAAAGTCCCCAGGCTCCCCAGCAGGCAGA
AGTATGCAAAGCATGCATCTCAATTAGTCAGCAACCATAGTCCCGCCCCTAACTCCGCCCATCCCGCCCC
TAACTCCGCCCAGTTCCGCCCATTCTCCGCCCCATGGCTGACTAATTTTTTTTATTTATGCAGAGGCCGA
GGCCGCCTCGGCCTCTGAGCTATTCCAGAAGTAGTGAGGAGGCTTTTTTGGAGGCCTAGGCTTTTGCAAA
GATCGATCAAGAGACAGGATGAGGATCGTTTCGCATGATTGAACAAGATGGATTGCACGCAGGTTCTCCG
GCCGCTTGGGTGGAGAGGCTATTCGGCTATGACTGGGCACAACAGACAATCGGCTGCTCTGATGCCGCCG
TGTTCCGGCTGTCAGCGCAGGGGCGCCCGGTTCTTTTTGTCAAGACCGACCTGTCCGGTGCCCTGAATGA
ACTGCAAGACGAGGCAGCGCGGCTATCGTGGCTGGCCACGACGGGCGTTCCTTGCGCAGCTGTGCTCGAC
GTTGTCACTGAAGCGGGAAGGGACTGGCTGCTATTGGGCGAAGTGCCGGGGCAGGATCTCCTGTCATCTC
ACCTTGCTCCTGCCGAGAAAGTATCCATCATGGCTGATGCAATGCGGCGGCTGCATACGCTTGATCCGGC
TACCTGCCCATTCGACCACCAAGCGAAACATCGCATCGAGCGAGCACGTACTCGGATGGAAGCCGGTCTT
GTCGATCAGGATGATCTGGACGAAGAGCATCAGGGGCTCGCGCCAGCCGAACTGTTCGCCAGGCTCAAGG
CGAGCATGCCCGACGGCGAGGATCTCGTCGTGACCCATGGCGATGCCTGCTTGCCGAATATCATGGTGGA
AAATGGCCGCTTTTCTGGATTCATCGACTGTGGCCGGCTGGGTGTGGCGGACCGCTATCAGGACATAGCG
TTGGCTACCCGTGATATTGCTGAAGAGCTTGGCGGCGAATGGGCTGACCGCTTCCTCGTGCTTTACGGTA
TCGCCGCTCCCGATTCGCAGCGCATCGCCTTCTATCGCCTTCTTGACGAGTTCTTCTGAGCGGGACTCTG
GGGTTCGAAATGACCGACCAAGCGACGCCCAACCTGCCATCACGAGATTTCGATTCCACCGCCGCCTTCT
ATGAAAGGTTGGGCTTCGGAATCGTTTTCCGGGACGCCGGCTGGATGATCCTCCAGCGCGGGGATCTCAT
GCTGGAGTTCTTCGCCCACCCTAGGGGGAGGCTAACTGAAACACGGAAGGAGACAATACCGGAAGGAACC
CGCGCTATGACGGCAATAAAAAGACAGAATAAAACGCACGGTGTTGGGTCGTTTGTTCATAAACGCGGGG
TTCGGTCCCAGGGCTGGCACTCTGTCGATACCCCACCGAGACCCCATTGGGGCCAATACGCCCGCGTTTC
TTCCTTTTCCCCACCCCACCCCCCAAGTTCGGGTGAAGGCCCAGGGCTCGCAGCCAACGTCGGGGCGGCA
GGCCCTGCCATAGCCTCAGGTTACTCATATATACTTTAGATTGATTTAAAACTTCATTTTTAATTTAAAA
GGATCTAGGTGAAGATCCTTTTTGATAATCTCATGACCAAAATCCCTTAACGTGAGTTTTCGTTCCACTG
AGCGTCAGACCCCGTAGAAAAGATCAAAGGATCTTCTTGAGATCCTTTTTTTCTGCGCGTAATCTGCTGC
TTGCAAACAAAAAAACCACCGCTACCAGCGGTGGTTTGTTTGCCGGATCAAGAGCTACCAACTCTTTTTC
CGAAGGTAACTGGCTTCAGCAGAGCGCAGATACCAAATACTGTTCTTCTAGTGTAGCCGTAGTTAGGCCA
CCACTTCAAGAACTCTGTAGCACCGCCTACATACCTCGCTCTGCTAATCCTGTTACCAGTGGCTGCTGCC
AGTGGCGATAAGTCGTGTCTTACCGGGTTGGACTCAAGACGATAGTTACCGGATAAGGCGCAGCGGTCGG
GCTGAACGGGGGGTTCGTGCACACAGCCCAGCTTGGAGCGAACGACCTACACCGAACTGAGATACCTACA
GCGTGAGCTATGAGAAAGCGCCACGCTTCCCGAAGGGAGAAAGGCGGACAGGTATCCGGTAAGCGGCAGG
GTCGGAACAGGAGAGCGCACGAGGGAGCTTCCAGGGGGAAACGCCTGGTATCTTTATAGTCCTGTCGGGT
TTCGCCACCTCTGACTTGAGCGTCGATTTTTGTGATGCTCGTCAGGGGGGCGGAGCCTATGGAAAAACGC
CAGCAACGCGGCCTTTTTACGGTTCCTGGCCTTTTGCTGGCCTTTTGCTCACATGTTCTTTCCTGCGTTA
TCCCCTGATTCTGTGGATAACCGTATTACCGCCATGCAT
Features (pLannotate 1.2.2; 14 found; start..end, strand, type, name):
     61..364     +  enhancer       CMV enhancer: human cytomegalovirus immediate early enhancer
    365..568     +  promoter       CMV promoter: human cytomegalovirus (CMV) immediate early promoter
    597..2354    +  CDS            SEPTIN9: SEPT9_HUMAN - Also known as KIAA0991, MSF, SEPT9. Experimental evidence at protein level: Swiss-Prot protein existence level 1. Filament-forming cytoskeletal GTPase (By similarity). May play a role in cytokinesis (Potential). May play a role in the internalization of 2 intracellular microbial pathogens, Listeria monocytogenes and Shigella flexneri. From Homo sapiens (Human).
   2352..3068    +  CDS            moxGFP: moxGFP is a basic (constitutively fluorescent) green fluorescent protein published in 2015, derived from Aequorea victoria. It is reported to be a rapidly-maturing monomer.
   3094..3178    +  CDS            large T antigen (fragment): large T antigen from SV40 (simian virus 40)
   3201..3322    +  polyA_signal   SV40 poly(A) signal: SV40 polyadenylation signal
   3356..3784    -  rep_origin     f1 ori (sequence partly withheld): f1 bacteriophage origin of replication; arrow indicates direction of (+) strand synthesis
   3811..3915    +  promoter       AmpR promoter: bla
   3917..4274    +  promoter       SV40 promoter: SV40 enhancer and early promoter
   4309..5103    +  CDS            NeoR/KanR: aminoglycoside phosphotransferase from Tn5; aph(3')-II (or nptII); confers resistance to neomycin, kanamycin, and G418 (Geneticin®)
   5124..5276    +  CDS            ble (fragment): BLE_KLEPN - Experimental evidence at protein level: Swiss-Prot protein existence level 1. Binding protein with a strong affinity to the bleomycin family of antibiotics. Binds to CL990; an antimitotic-antibiotic compound. From Klebsiella pneumoniae.
   5335..5382    +  polyA_signal   HSV TK poly(A) signal: herpes simplex virus thymidine kinase polyadenylation signal (Cole and Stacy, 1985)
   5473..5489    -  polyA_signal   bGH poly(A) signal (fragment): bovine growth hormone polyadenylation signal
   5711..6299    +  rep_origin     ori: high-copy-number ColE1/pMB1/pBR322/pUC origin of replication
