[The description below was written by a language model from this plasmid's Addgene catalogue record and pLannotate feature annotations shown in this document.]
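Description:
pCMV_SEPT9_i1 S22A S23A-msfGFP is a 6.4 kb mammalian expression plasmid built by Gibson assembly on a Clontech pCMV-type backbone. It drives expression of human septin 9 isoform 1 (encoded by the SEPTIN9_v1 transcript variant) from the human cytomegalovirus immediate early enhancer and promoter. The septin coding sequence carries two point substitutions, serine to alanine at positions 22 and 23, and is fused in frame at its C terminus to monomeric superfolder GFP. The automated annotation labels this fluorescent protein as moxGFP, a closely related Aequorea-derived monomeric variant, but the catalogue entry identifies it as msfGFP. An SV40 polyadenylation signal follows the fusion and terminates the transcript. The short SV40 large T antigen, ble and bGH poly(A) fragments in the feature table appear to be backbone remnants rather than functional elements.

The plasmid is propagated in E. coli through a high-copy ColE1/pUC-type origin and selected with kanamycin. A single NeoR/KanR (Tn5 aminoglycoside phosphotransferase) gene sits behind tandem bacterial (bla) and SV40 early promoters and ends in an HSV TK polyadenylation signal. This arrangement gives kanamycin resistance in bacteria and could also support G418 selection in mammalian cells. An f1 origin is also present, which permits single-stranded DNA production.

SEPTIN9 is a filament-forming cytoskeletal GTPase. According to the associated publication title, isoform 1 contains a unique motif mediating septin–microtubule association that influences stress fibers. The construct is suited to live or fixed fluorescence imaging of the mutant protein's localization in transfected mammalian cells, presumably in comparison with wild-type SEPT9_i1. The record does not state the specific functional effect of the S22A S23A substitutions.
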