Addgene plasmid #180338: pCMV_SEPT9_i1 S22A S23A-msfGFP
Purpose: mammalian expression of human SEPT9_i1 S22A S23A fused to monomeric superfolder GFP
Depositing lab: Manos Mavrakis. Depositing organization: CNRS UMR 7249, Institut Fresnel. Publication: Septin-microtubule association via a motif unique to the isoform 1 of septin 9 tunes stress fibers. Kuzmic M, Linares GC, Fialova JL, Iv F, Salaun D, Llewellyn A, Gomes M, Belhabib M, Liu Y, Asano K, Rodrigues M, Isnardon D, Tachibana T, Koenderink GH, Badache A, Mavrakis M, Verdier-Pinard P. J Cell Sci. 2021 Dec 2. pii: 273604. doi: 10.1242/jcs.258850. PubMed 34854883.
Backbone
  Vector backbone: pCMV
  Backbone manufacturer: Clontech
  Vector type: Mammalian Expression
Growth in bacteria
  Bacterial resistance: Kanamycin, 50 μg/mL
  Growth temperature: 37°C
  Growth strain: DH5alpha
  Copy number: High Copy
Gene/Insert
  Gene/Insert name: SEPTIN9_v1 (alt name: SEPT9_v1)
  Species: H. sapiens (human)
  Mutation: SEPT9_i1 S22A S23A
  Entrez Gene: SEPTIN9 (a.k.a. AF17q25, MSF, MSF1, NAPB, PNUTL4, SEPT9, SINT1, SeptD1)
  Promoter: CMV
  Tag / fusion protein: msfGFP (C terminal on insert)
  Cloning method: Gibson Cloning
Terms and licenses: Academic/Nonprofit Terms; Industry Terms: Not Available to Industry
How to cite: pCMV_SEPT9_i1 S22A S23A-msfGFP was a gift from Manos Mavrakis (Addgene plasmid # 180338 ; http://n2t.net/addgene:180338 ; RRID:Addgene_180338)
